>Addgene plasmid #177259 | pLentiCRISPRv2-dADAM17 (#1) | addgene full sequence | sequence record 353286 | Addgene NGS Result
CTCTTCCGCTTCCTCGCTCACTGACTCGCTGCGCTCGGTCGTTCGGCTGCGGCGAGCGGTATCAGCTCAC
TCAAAGGCGGTAATACGGTTATCCACAGAATCAGGGGATAACGCAGGAAAGAACATGTGAGCAAAAGGCC
AGCAAAAGGCCAGGAACCGTAAAAAGGCCGCGTTGCTGGCGTTTTTCCATAGGCTCCGCCCCCCTGACGA
GCATCACAAAAATCGACGCTCAAGTCAGAGGTGGCGAAACCCGACAGGACTATAAAGATACCAGGCGTTT
CCCCCTGGAAGCTCCCTCGTGCGCTCTCCTGTTCCGACCCTGCCGCTTACCGGATACCTGTCCGCCTTTC
TCCCTTCGGGAAGCGTGGCGCTTTCTCATAGCTCACGCTGTAGGTATCTCAGTTCGGTGTAGGTCGTTCG
CTCCAAGCTGGGCTGTGTGCACGAACCCCCCGTTCAGCCCGACCGCTGCGCCTTATCCGGTAACTATCGT
CTTGAGTCCAACCCGGTAAGACACGACTTATCGCCACTGGCAGCAGCCACTGGTAACAGGATTAGCAGAG
CGAGGTATGTAGGCGGTGCTACAGAGTTCTTGAAGTGGTGGCCTAACTACGGCTACACTAGAAGAACAGT
ATTTGGTATCTGCGCTCTGCTGAAGCCAGTTACCTTCGGAAAAAGAGTTGGTAGCTCTTGATCCGGCAAA
CAAACCACCGCTGGTAGCGGTGGTTTTTTTGTTTGCAAGCAGCAGATTACGCGCAGAAAAAAAGGATCTC
AAGAAGATCCTTTGATCTTTTCTACGGGGTCTGACGCTCAGTGGAACGAAAACTCACGTTAAGGGATTTT
GGTCATGAGATTATCAAAAAGGATCTTCACCTAGATCCTTTTAAATTAAAAATGAAGTTTTAAATCAATC
TAAAGTATATATGAGTAAACTTGGTCTGACAGTTACCAATGCTTAATCAGTGAGGCACCTATCTCAGCGA
TCTGTCTATTTCGTTCATCCATAGTTGCCTGACTCCCCGTCGTGTAGATAACTACGATACGGGAGGGCTT
ACCATCTGGCCCCAGTGCTGCAATGATACCGCGAGACCCACGCTCACCGGCTCCAGATTTATCAGCAATA
AACCAGCCAGCCGGAAGGGCCGAGCGCAGAAGTGGTCCTGCAACTTTATCCGCCTCCATCCAGTCTATTA
ATTGTTGCCGGGAAGCTAGAGTAAGTAGTTCGCCAGTTAATAGTTTGCGCAACGTTGTTGCCATTGCTAC
AGGCATCGTGGTGTCACGCTCGTCGTTTGGTATGGCTTCATTCAGCTCCGGTTCCCAACGATCAAGGCGA
GTTACATGATCCCCCATGTTGTGCAAAAAAGCGGTTAGCTCCTTCGGTCCTCCGATCGTTGTCAGAAGTA
AGTTGGCCGCAGTGTTATCACTCATGGTTATGGCAGCACTGCATAATTCTCTTACTGTCATGCCATCCGT
AAGATGCTTTTCTGTGACTGGTGAGTACTCAACCAAGTCATTCTGAGAATAGTGTATGCGGCGACCGAGT
TGCTCTTGCCCGGCGTCAATACGGGATAATACCGCGCCACATAGCAGAACTTTAAAAGTGCTCATCATTG
GAAAACGTTCTTCGGGGCGAAAACTCTCAAGGATCTTACCGCTGTTGAGATCCAGTTCGATGTAACCCAC
TCGTGCACCCAACTGATCTTCAGCATCTTTTACTTTCACCAGCGTTTCTGGGTGAGCAAAAACAGGAAGG
CAAAATGCCGCAAAAAAGGGAATAAGGGCGACACGGAAATGTTGAATACTCATACTCTTCCTTTTTCAAT
ATTATTGAAGCATTTATCAGGGTTATTGTCTCATGAGCGGATACATATTTGAATGTATTTAGAAAAATAA
ACAAATAGGGGTTCCGCGCACATTTCCCCGAAAAGTGCCACCTGACGTCGACGGATCGGGAGATCTCCCG
ATCCCCTATGGTGCACTCTCAGTACAATCTGCTCTGATGCCGCATAGTTAAGCCAGTATCTGCTCCCTGC
TTGTGTGTTGGAGGTCGCTGAGTAGTGCGCGAGCAAAATTTAAGCTACAACAAGGCAAGGCTTGACCGAC
AATTGCATGAAGAATCTGCTTAGGGTTAGGCGTTTTGCGCTGCTTCGCGATGTACGGGCCAGATATACGC
GTTGACATTGATTATTGACTAGTTATTAATAGTAATCAATTACGGGGTCATTAGTTCATAGCCCATATAT
GGAGTTCCGCGTTACATAACTTACGGTAAATGGCCCGCCTGGCTGACCGCCCAACGACCCCCGCCCATTG
ACGTCAATAATGACGTATGTTCCCATAGTAACGCCAATAGGGACTTTCCATTGACGTCAATGGGTGGAGT
ATTTACGGTAAACTGCCCACTTGGCAGTACATCAAGTGTATCATATGCCAAGTACGCCCCCTATTGACGT
CAATGACGGTAAATGGCCCGCCTGGCATTATGCCCAGTACATGACCTTATGGGACTTTCCTACTTGGCAG
TACATCTACGTATTAGTCATCGCTATTACCATGGTGATGCGGTTTTGGCAGTACATCAATGGGCGTGGAT
AGCGGTTTGACTCACGGGGATTTCCAAGTCTCCACCCCATTGACGTCAATGGGAGTTTGTTTTGGCACCA
AAATCAACGGGACTTTCCAAAATGTCGTAACAACTCCGCCCCATTGACGCAAATGGGCGGTAGGCGTGTA
CGGTGGGAGGTCTATATAAGCAGCGCGTTTTGCCTGTACTGGGTCTCTCTGGTTAGACCAGATCTGAGCC
TGGGAGCTCTCTGGCTAACTAGGGAACCCACTGCTTAAGCCTCAATAAAGCTTGCCTTGAGTGCTTCAAG
TAGTGTGTGCCCGTCTGTTGTGTGACTCTGGTAACTAGAGATCCCTCAGACCCTTTTAGTCAGTGTGGAA
AATCTCTAGCAGTGGCGCCCGAACAGGGACTTGAAAGCGAAAGGGAAACCAGAGGAGCTCTCTCGACGCA
GGACTCGGCTTGCTGAAGCGCGCACGGCAAGAGGCGAGGGGCGGCGACTGGTGAGTACGCCAAAAATTTT
GACTAGCGGAGGCTAGAAGGAGAGAGATGGGTGCGAGAGCGTCAGTATTAAGCGGGGGAGAATTAGATCG
CGATGGGAAAAAATTCGGTTAAGGCCAGGGGGAAAGAAAAAATATAAATTAAAACATATAGTATGGGCAA
GCAGGGAGCTAGAACGATTCGCAGTTAATCCTGGCCTGTTAGAAACATCAGAAGGCTGTAGACAAATACT
GGGACAGCTACAACCATCCCTTCAGACAGGATCAGAAGAACTTAGATCATTATATAATACAGTAGCAACC
CTCTATTGTGTGCATCAAAGGATAGAGATAAAAGACACCAAGGAAGCTTTAGACAAGATAGAGGAAGAGC
AAAACAAAAGTAAGACCACCGCACAGCAAGCGGCCGCTGATCTTCAGACCTGGAGGAGGAGATATGAGGG
ACAATTGGAGAAGTGAATTATATAAATATAAAGTAGTAAAAATTGAACCATTAGGAGTAGCACCCACCAA
GGCAAAGAGAAGAGTGGTGCAGAGAGAAAAAAGAGCAGTGGGAATAGGAGCTTTGTTCCTTGGGTTCTTG
GGAGCAGCAGGAAGCACTATGGGCGCAGCGTCAATGACGCTGACGGTACAGGCCAGACAATTATTGTCTG
GTATAGTGCAGCAGCAGAACAATTTGCTGAGGGCTATTGAGGCGCAACAGCATCTGTTGCAACTCACAGT
CTGGGGCATCAAGCAGCTCCAGGCAAGAATCCTGGCTGTGGAAAGATACCTAAAGGATCAACAGCTCCTG
GGGATTTGGGGTTGCTCTGGAAAACTCATTTGCACCACTGCTGTGCCTTGGAATGCTAGTTGGAGTAATA
AATCTCTGGAACAGATTTGGAATCACACGACCTGGATGGAGTGGGACAGAGAAATTAACAATTACACAAG
CTTAATACACTCCTTAATTGAAGAATCGCAAAACCAGCAAGAAAAGAATGAACAAGAATTATTGGAATTA
GATAAATGGGCAAGTTTGTGGAATTGGTTTAACATAACAAATTGGCTGTGGTATATAAAATTATTCATAA
TGATAGTAGGAGGCTTGGTAGGTTTAAGAATAGTTTTTGCTGTACTTTCTATAGTGAATAGAGTTAGGCA
GGGATATTCACCATTATCGTTTCAGACCCACCTCCCAACCCCGAGGGGACCCGACAGGCCCGAAGGAATA
GAAGAAGAAGGTGGAGAGAGAGACAGAGACAGATCCATTCGATTAGTGAACGGATCGGCACTGCGTGCGC
CAATTCTGCAGACAAATGGCAGTATTCATCCACAATTTTAAAAGAAAAGGGGGGATTGGGGGGTACAGTG
CAGGGGAAAGAATAGTAGACATAATAGCAACAGACATACAAACTAAAGAATTACAAAAACAAATTACAAA
AATTCAAAATTTTCGGGTTTATTACAGGGACAGCAGAGATCCAGTTTGGTTAATTAAGGTACCGAGGGCC
TATTTCCCATGATTCCTTCATATTTGCATATACGATACAAGGCTGTTAGAGAGATAATTAGAATTAATTT
GACTGTAAACACAAAGATATTAGTACAAAATACGTGACGTAGAAAGTAATAATTTCTTGGGTAGTTTGCA
GTTTTAAAATTATGTTTTAAAATGGACTATCATATGCTTACCGTAACTTGAAAGTATTTCGATTTCTTGG
CTTTATATATCTTGTGGAAAGGACGAAACACCGTGGTGAAAGGCACTATAACAGTTTTAGAGCTAGAAAT
AGCAAGTTAAAATAAGGCTAGTCCGTTATCAACTTGAAAAAGTGGCACCGAGTCGGTGCTTTTTTGAATT
CGCTAGCTAGGTCTTGAAAGGAGTGGGAATTGGCTCCGGTGCCCGTCAGTGGGCAGAGCGCACATCGCCC
ACAGTCCCCGAGAAGTTGGGGGGAGGGGTCGGCAATTGATCCGGTGCCTAGAGAAGGTGGCGCGGGGTAA
ACTGGGAAAGTGATGTCGTGTACTGGCTCCGCCTTTTTCCCGAGGGTGGGGGAGAACCGTATATAAGTGC
AGTAGTCGCCGTGAACGTTCTTTTTCGCAACGGGTTTGCCGCCAGAACACAGGACCGGTTCTAGAGCGCT
GCCACCATGGACAAGAAGTACAGCATCGGCCTGGACATCGGCACCAACTCTGTGGGCTGGGCCGTGATCA
CCGACGAGTACAAGGTGCCCAGCAAGAAATTCAAGGTGCTGGGCAACACCGACCGGCACAGCATCAAGAA
GAACCTGATCGGAGCCCTGCTGTTCGACAGCGGCGAAACAGCCGAGGCCACCCGGCTGAAGAGAACCGCC
AGAAGAAGATACACCAGACGGAAGAACCGGATCTGCTATCTGCAAGAGATCTTCAGCAACGAGATGGCCA
AGGTGGACGACAGCTTCTTCCACAGACTGGAAGAGTCCTTCCTGGTGGAAGAGGATAAGAAGCACGAGCG
GCACCCCATCTTCGGCAACATCGTGGACGAGGTGGCCTACCACGAGAAGTACCCCACCATCTACCACCTG
AGAAAGAAACTGGTGGACAGCACCGACAAGGCCGACCTGCGGCTGATCTATCTGGCCCTGGCCCACATGA
TCAAGTTCCGGGGCCACTTCCTGATCGAGGGCGACCTGAACCCCGACAACAGCGACGTGGACAAGCTGTT
CATCCAGCTGGTGCAGACCTACAACCAGCTGTTCGAGGAAAACCCCATCAACGCCAGCGGCGTGGACGCC
AAGGCCATCCTGTCTGCCAGACTGAGCAAGAGCAGACGGCTGGAAAATCTGATCGCCCAGCTGCCCGGCG
AGAAGAAGAATGGCCTGTTCGGAAACCTGATTGCCCTGAGCCTGGGCCTGACCCCCAACTTCAAGAGCAA
CTTCGACCTGGCCGAGGATGCCAAACTGCAGCTGAGCAAGGACACCTACGACGACGACCTGGACAACCTG
CTGGCCCAGATCGGCGACCAGTACGCCGACCTGTTTCTGGCCGCCAAGAACCTGTCCGACGCCATCCTGC
TGAGCGACATCCTGAGAGTGAACACCGAGATCACCAAGGCCCCCCTGAGCGCCTCTATGATCAAGAGATA
CGACGAGCACCACCAGGACCTGACCCTGCTGAAAGCTCTCGTGCGGCAGCAGCTGCCTGAGAAGTACAAA
GAGATTTTCTTCGACCAGAGCAAGAACGGCTACGCCGGCTACATTGACGGCGGAGCCAGCCAGGAAGAGT
TCTACAAGTTCATCAAGCCCATCCTGGAAAAGATGGACGGCACCGAGGAACTGCTCGTGAAGCTGAACAG
AGAGGACCTGCTGCGGAAGCAGCGGACCTTCGACAACGGCAGCATCCCCCACCAGATCCACCTGGGAGAG
CTGCACGCCATTCTGCGGCGGCAGGAAGATTTTTACCCATTCCTGAAGGACAACCGGGAAAAGATCGAGA
AGATCCTGACCTTCCGCATCCCCTACTACGTGGGCCCTCTGGCCAGGGGAAACAGCAGATTCGCCTGGAT
GACCAGAAAGAGCGAGGAAACCATCACCCCCTGGAACTTCGAGGAAGTGGTGGACAAGGGCGCTTCCGCC
CAGAGCTTCATCGAGCGGATGACCAACTTCGATAAGAACCTGCCCAACGAGAAGGTGCTGCCCAAGCACA
GCCTGCTGTACGAGTACTTCACCGTGTATAACGAGCTGACCAAAGTGAAATACGTGACCGAGGGAATGAG
AAAGCCCGCCTTCCTGAGCGGCGAGCAGAAAAAGGCCATCGTGGACCTGCTGTTCAAGACCAACCGGAAA
GTGACCGTGAAGCAGCTGAAAGAGGACTACTTCAAGAAAATCGAGTGCTTCGACTCCGTGGAAATCTCCG
GCGTGGAAGATCGGTTCAACGCCTCCCTGGGCACATACCACGATCTGCTGAAAATTATCAAGGACAAGGA
CTTCCTGGACAATGAGGAAAACGAGGACATTCTGGAAGATATCGTGCTGACCCTGACACTGTTTGAGGAC
AGAGAGATGATCGAGGAACGGCTGAAAACCTATGCCCACCTGTTCGACGACAAAGTGATGAAGCAGCTGA
AGCGGCGGAGATACACCGGCTGGGGCAGGCTGAGCCGGAAGCTGATCAACGGCATCCGGGACAAGCAGTC
CGGCAAGACAATCCTGGATTTCCTGAAGTCCGACGGCTTCGCCAACAGAAACTTCATGCAGCTGATCCAC
GACGACAGCCTGACCTTTAAAGAGGACATCCAGAAAGCCCAGGTGTCCGGCCAGGGCGATAGCCTGCACG
AGCACATTGCCAATCTGGCCGGCAGCCCCGCCATTAAGAAGGGCATCCTGCAGACAGTGAAGGTGGTGGA
CGAGCTCGTGAAAGTGATGGGCCGGCACAAGCCCGAGAACATCGTGATCGAAATGGCCAGAGAGAACCAG
ACCACCCAGAAGGGACAGAAGAACAGCCGCGAGAGAATGAAGCGGATCGAAGAGGGCATCAAAGAGCTGG
GCAGCCAGATCCTGAAAGAACACCCCGTGGAAAACACCCAGCTGCAGAACGAGAAGCTGTACCTGTACTA
CCTGCAGAATGGGCGGGATATGTACGTGGACCAGGAACTGGACATCAACCGGCTGTCCGACTACGATGTG
GACCATATCGTGCCTCAGAGCTTTCTGAAGGACGACTCCATCGACAACAAGGTGCTGACCAGAAGCGACA
AGAACCGGGGCAAGAGCGACAACGTGCCCTCCGAAGAGGTCGTGAAGAAGATGAAGAACTACTGGCGGCA
GCTGCTGAACGCCAAGCTGATTACCCAGAGAAAGTTCGACAATCTGACCAAGGCCGAGAGAGGCGGCCTG
AGCGAACTGGATAAGGCCGGCTTCATCAAGAGACAGCTGGTGGAAACCCGGCAGATCACAAAGCACGTGG
CACAGATCCTGGACTCCCGGATGAACACTAAGTACGACGAGAATGACAAGCTGATCCGGGAAGTGAAAGT
GATCACCCTGAAGTCCAAGCTGGTGTCCGATTTCCGGAAGGATTTCCAGTTTTACAAAGTGCGCGAGATC
AACAACTACCACCACGCCCACGACGCCTACCTGAACGCCGTCGTGGGAACCGCCCTGATCAAAAAGTACC
CTAAGCTGGAAAGCGAGTTCGTGTACGGCGACTACAAGGTGTACGACGTGCGGAAGATGATCGCCAAGAG
CGAGCAGGAAATCGGCAAGGCTACCGCCAAGTACTTCTTCTACAGCAACATCATGAACTTTTTCAAGACC
GAGATTACCCTGGCCAACGGCGAGATCCGGAAGCGGCCTCTGATCGAGACAAACGGCGAAACCGGGGAGA
TCGTGTGGGATAAGGGCCGGGATTTTGCCACCGTGCGGAAAGTGCTGAGCATGCCCCAAGTGAATATCGT
GAAAAAGACCGAGGTGCAGACAGGCGGCTTCAGCAAAGAGTCTATCCTGCCCAAGAGGAACAGCGATAAG
CTGATCGCCAGAAAGAAGGACTGGGACCCTAAGAAGTACGGCGGCTTCGACAGCCCCACCGTGGCCTATT
CTGTGCTGGTGGTGGCCAAAGTGGAAAAGGGCAAGTCCAAGAAACTGAAGAGTGTGAAAGAGCTGCTGGG
GATCACCATCATGGAAAGAAGCAGCTTCGAGAAGAATCCCATCGACTTTCTGGAAGCCAAGGGCTACAAA
GAAGTGAAAAAGGACCTGATCATCAAGCTGCCTAAGTACTCCCTGTTCGAGCTGGAAAACGGCCGGAAGA
GAATGCTGGCCTCTGCCGGCGAACTGCAGAAGGGAAACGAACTGGCCCTGCCCTCCAAATATGTGAACTT
CCTGTACCTGGCCAGCCACTATGAGAAGCTGAAGGGCTCCCCCGAGGATAATGAGCAGAAACAGCTGTTT
GTGGAACAGCACAAGCACTACCTGGACGAGATCATCGAGCAGATCAGCGAGTTCTCCAAGAGAGTGATCC
TGGCCGACGCTAATCTGGACAAAGTGCTGTCCGCCTACAACAAGCACCGGGATAAGCCCATCAGAGAGCA
GGCCGAGAATATCATCCACCTGTTTACCCTGACCAATCTGGGAGCCCCTGCCGCCTTCAAGTACTTTGAC
ACCACCATCGACCGGAAGAGGTACACCAGCACCAAAGAGGTGCTGGACGCCACCCTGATCCACCAGAGCA
TCACCGGCCTGTACGAGACACGGATCGACCTGTCTCAGCTGGGAGGCGACAAGCGACCTGCCGCCACAAA
GAAGGCTGGACAGGCTAAGAAGAAGAAAGATTACAAAGACGATGACGATAAGGGATCCGGCGCAACAAAC
TTCTCTCTGCTGAAACAAGCCGGAGATGTCGAAGAGAATCCTGGACCGACCGAGTACAAGCCCACGGTGC
GCCTCGCCACCCGCGACGACGTCCCCAGGGCCGTACGCACCCTCGCCGCCGCGTTCGCCGACTACCCCGC
CACGCGCCACACCGTCGATCCGGACCGCCACATCGAGCGGGTCACCGAGCTGCAAGAACTCTTCCTCACG
CGCGTCGGGCTCGACATCGGCAAGGTGTGGGTCGCGGACGACGGCGCCGCGGTGGCGGTCTGGACCACGC
CGGAGAGCGTCGAAGCGGGGGCGGTGTTCGCCGAGATCGGCCCGCGCATGGCCGAGTTGAGCGGTTCCCG
GCTGGCCGCGCAGCAACAGATGGAAGGCCTCCTGGCGCCGCACCGGCCCAAGGAGCCCGCGTGGTTCCTG
GCCACCGTCGGAGTCTCGCCCGACCACCAGGGCAAGGGTCTGGGCAGCGCCGTCGTGCTCCCCGGAGTGG
AGGCGGCCGAGCGCGCCGGGGTGCCCGCCTTCCTGGAGACCTCCGCGCCCCGCAACCTCCCCTTCTACGA
GCGGCTCGGCTTCACCGTCACCGCCGACGTCGAGGTGCCCGAAGGACCGCGCACCTGGTGCATGACCCGC
AAGCCCGGTGCCTGAACGCGTTAAGTCGACAATCAACCTCTGGATTACAAAATTTGTGAAAGATTGACTG
GTATTCTTAACTATGTTGCTCCTTTTACGCTATGTGGATACGCTGCTTTAATGCCTTTGTATCATGCTAT
TGCTTCCCGTATGGCTTTCATTTTCTCCTCCTTGTATAAATCCTGGTTGCTGTCTCTTTATGAGGAGTTG
TGGCCCGTTGTCAGGCAACGTGGCGTGGTGTGCACTGTGTTTGCTGACGCAACCCCCACTGGTTGGGGCA
TTGCCACCACCTGTCAGCTCCTTTCCGGGACTTTCGCTTTCCCCCTCCCTATTGCCACGGCGGAACTCAT
CGCCGCCTGCCTTGCCCGCTGCTGGACAGGGGCTCGGCTGTTGGGCACTGACAATTCCGTGGTGTTGTCG
GGGAAATCATCGTCCTTTCCTTGGCTGCTCGCCTGTGTTGCCACCTGGATTCTGCGCGGGACGTCCTTCT
GCTACGTCCCTTCGGCCCTCAATCCAGCGGACCTTCCTTCCCGCGGCCTGCTGCCGGCTCTGCGGCCTCT
TCCGCGTCTTCGCCTTCGCCCTCAGACGAGTCGGATCTCCCTTTGGGCCGCCTCCCCGCGTCGACTTTAA
GACCAATGACTTACAAGGCAGCTGTAGATCTTAGCCACTTTTTAAAAGAAAAGGGGGGACTGGAAGGGCT
AATTCACTCCCAACGAAGACAAGATCTGCTTTTTGCTTGTACTGGGTCTCTCTGGTTAGACCAGATCTGA
GCCTGGGAGCTCTCTGGCTAACTAGGGAACCCACTGCTTAAGCCTCAATAAAGCTTGCCTTGAGTGCTTC
AAGTAGTGTGTGCCCGTCTGTTGTGTGACTCTGGTAACTAGAGATCCCTCAGACCCTTTTAGTCAGTGTG
GAAAATCTCTAGCAGGGCCCGTTTAAACCCGCTGATCAGCCTCGACTGTGCCTTCTAGTTGCCAGCCATC
TGTTGTTTGCCCCTCCCCCGTGCCTTCCTTGACCCTGGAAGGTGCCACTCCCACTGTCCTTTCCTAATAA
AATGAGGAAATTGCATCGCATTGTCTGAGTAGGTGTCATTCTATTCTGGGGGGTGGGGTGGGGCAGGACA
GCAAGGGGGAGGATTGGGAAGACAATAGCAGGCATGCTGGGGATGCGGTGGGCTCTATGGCTTCTGAGGC
GGAAAGAACCAGCTGGGGCTCTAGGGGGTATCCCC
[124 nt withheld, positions 11236-11359]
C
[91 nt withheld, positions 11361-11451]
A
[49 nt withheld, positions 11453-11501]
CCTTTGACGTTGGAGTCCACGTTCTTT
[37 nt withheld, positions 11529-11565]
ACCCTATCTCGGTCTATTCTTTTGATTTATAAGGGATTTTGCCGATTTCGGCCTATTGGTTAAAAAATGA
GCTGATTTAACAAAAATTTAACGCGAATTAATTCTGTGGAATGTGTGTCAGTTAGGGTGTGGAAAGTCCC
CAGGCTCCCCAGCAGGCAGAAGTATGCAAAGCATGCATCTCAATTAGTCAGCAACCAGGTGTGGAAAGTC
CCCAGGCTCCCCAGCAGGCAGAAGTATGCAAAGCATGCATCTCAATTAGTCAGCAACCATAGTCCCGCCC
CTAACTCCGCCCATCCCGCCCCTAACTCCGCCCAGTTCCGCCCATTCTCCGCCCCATGGCTGACTAATTT
TTTTTATTTATGCAGAGGCCGAGGCCGCCTCTGCCTCTGAGCTATTCCAGAAGTAGTGAGGAGGCTTTTT
TGGAGGCCTAGGCTTTTGCAAAAAGCTCCCGGGAGCTTGTATATCCATTTTCGGATCTGATCAGCACGTG
TTGACAATTAATCATCGGCATAGTATATCGGCATAGTATAATACGACAAGGTGAGGAACTAAACCATGGC
CAAGTTGACCAGTGCCGTTCCGGTGCTCACCGCGCGCGACGTCGCCGGAGCGGTCGAGTTCTGGACCGAC
CGGCTCGGGTTCTCCCGGGACTTCGTGGAGGACGACTTCGCCGGTGTGGTCCGGGACGACGTGACCCTGT
TCATCAGCGCGGTCCAGGACCAGGTGGTGCCGGACAACACCCTGGCCTGGGTGTGGGTGCGCGGCCTGGA
CGAGCTGTACGCCGAGTGGTCGGAGGTCGTGTCCACGAACTTCCGGGACGCCTCCGGGCCGGCCATGACC
GAGATCGGCGAGCAGCCGTGGGGGCGGGAGTTCGCCCTGCGCGACCCGGCCGGCAACTGCGTGCACTTCG
TGGCCGAGGAGCAGGACTGACACGTGCTACGAGATTTCGATTCCACCGCCGCCTTCTATGAAAGGTTGGG
CTTCGGAATCGTTTTCCGGGACGCCGGCTGGATGATCCTCCAGCGCGGGGATCTCATGCTGGAGTTCTTC
GCCCACCCCAACTTGTTTATTGCAGCTTATAATGGTTACAAATAAAGCAATAGCATCACAAATTTCACAA
ATAAAGCATTTTTTTCACTGCATTCTAGTTGTGGTTTGTCCAAACTCATCAATGTATCTTATCATGTCTG
TATACCGTCGACCTCTAGCTAGAGCTTGGCGTAATCATGGTCATAGCTGTTTCCTGTGTGAAATTGTTAT
CCGCTCACAATTCCACACAACATACGAGCCGGAAGCATAAAGTGTAAAGCCTGGGGTGCCTAATGAGTGA
GCTAACTCACATTAATTGCGTTGCGCTCACTGCCCGCTTTCCAGTCGGGAAACCTGTCGTGCCAGCTGCA
TTAATGAATCGGCCAACGCGCGGGGAGAGGCGGTTTGCGTATTGGGCG
Features (pLannotate 1.2.2; 33 found; start..end, strand, type, name):
    184..772     -  rep_origin     ori: high-copy-number ColE1/pMB1/pBR322/pUC origin of replication
    943..1803    -  CDS            AmpR: β-lactamase; bla; confers resistance to ampicillin, carbenicillin, and related antibiotics
   1804..1908    -  promoter       AmpR promoter: bla
   1967..2019    -  misc_feature   bom (fragment): basis of mobility region from pBR322
   2174..2553    +  enhancer       CMV enhancer: human cytomegalovirus immediate early enhancer
   2554..2753    +  promoter       CMV promoter: human cytomegalovirus (CMV) immediate early promoter
   2771..2951    +  LTR            5' LTR (truncated): truncated 5' long terminal repeat (LTR) from HIV-1
   2998..3123    +  misc_feature   HIV-1 Ψ: packaging signal of human immunodeficiency virus type 1
   3107..3470    +  CDS            HIV-1 gag (fragment): gag protein from human immunodeficiency virus 1; gag
   3616..3849    +  misc_feature   RRE: The Rev response element (RRE) of HIV-1 allows for Rev-dependent mRNA export from the nucleus to the cytoplasm.
   4226..4326    +  CDS            Rev (fragment): human immunodeficiency virus 1 (HIV-1) Rev protein; rev; enhances nuclear export of unspliced and incompletely spliced viral mRNAs
   4376..4493    +  misc_feature   cPPT/CTS: central polypurine tract and central termination sequence of HIV-1
   4544..4784    +  promoter       U6 promoter: RNA polymerase III promoter for human U6 snRNA
   4814..4889    +  misc_RNA       gRNA scaffold: guide RNA scaffold for the Streptococcus pyogenes CRISPR/Cas9 system
   4907..4925    +  CDS            small t antigen (fragment): SV40 (simian virus 40) small t antigen
   4951..5162    +  promoter       EF-1α core promoter: core promoter for human elongation factor EF-1α
   5187..9290    +  CDS            Cas9: Cas9 (Csn1) endonuclease from the Streptococcus pyogenes Type II CRISPR/Cas system generates RNA-guided double strand breaks in DNA
   9428..10025   +  CDS            PuroR (fragment): puromycin N-acetyltransferase; pac from Streptomyces; confers resistance to puromycin
  10041..10629   +  misc_feature   WPRE: woodchuck hepatitis virus posttranscriptional regulatory element
  10680..10699   +  misc_feature   cPPT/CTS (fragment): central polypurine tract and central termination sequence of HIV-1
  10701..10934   +  LTR            3' LTR (ΔU3): self-inactivating 3' long terminal repeat (LTR) from HIV-1
  10966..11190   +  polyA_signal   bGH poly(A) signal: bovine growth hormone polyadenylation signal
  11194..11215   +  promoter       SV40 promoter (fragment): SV40 enhancer and early promoter
  11236..11664   +  rep_origin     f1 ori (sequence partly withheld): f1 bacteriophage origin of replication; arrow indicates direction of (+) strand synthesis
  11678..12007   +  promoter       SV40 promoter: SV40 enhancer and early promoter
  12055..12102   +  promoter       EM7 promoter: synthetic bacterial promoter&nbsp
  12121..12495   +  CDS            BleoR: antibiotic-binding protein; Sh ble from Streptoalloteichus hindustanus; confers resistance to bleomycin, phleomycin, and Zeocin™
  12505..12630   +  CDS            ble (fragment): BLE_KLEPN - Experimental evidence at protein level: Swiss-Prot protein existence level 1. Binding protein with a strong affinity to the bleomycin family of antibiotics. Binds to CL990; an antimitotic-antibiotic compound. From Klebsiella pneumoniae.
  12625..12746   +  polyA_signal   SV40 poly(A) signal: SV40 polyadenylation signal
  12817..12839   -  protein_bind   lac operator (fragment): The lac repressor binds to the lac operator to inhibit transcription in E. coli. This inhibition can be relieved by adding lactose or isopropyl-β-D-thiogalactopyranoside (IPTG). lac repressor encoded by lacI
  12843..12873   -  promoter       lac promoter: promoter for the E. coli lac operon
  12888..12909   -  protein_bind   CAP binding site: CAP binding activates transcription in the presence of cAMP. E. coli catabolite activator protein
  12922..1       -  CDS            lacI (fragment) (across the origin): lac repressor; lacI; The lac repressor binds to the lac operator to inhibit transcription in E. coli. This inhibition can be relieved by adding lactose or isopropyl-β-D-thiogalactopyranoside (IPTG).
