[The description below was written by a language model from this plasmid's Addgene catalogue record and pLannotate feature annotations shown in this document.]
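Description:
pLentiCRISPRv2-dADAM17 (#1) is an all-in-one lentiviral CRISPR knockout vector built on the LentiCRISPRv2puro backbone and designed to disrupt the dog Adam17 gene. It is propagated in E. coli through a high-copy ColE1/pUC-type origin with ampicillin selection (AmpR, β-lactamase). The backbone also carries an f1 phage origin. Outside the viral region sits an SV40/EM7-driven BleoR cassette with an SV40 poly(A) signal, which would not be transferred with the packaged genome.

The transfer cassette is a third-generation, self-inactivating HIV-1 design. A CMV enhancer/promoter replaces the 5' U3 region to drive genomic RNA from a truncated 5' LTR. This is followed by the Ψ packaging signal with a gag fragment, the RRE for Rev-dependent nuclear export, and the cPPT/CTS. The cassette ends in a ΔU3 3' LTR backed by a bGH poly(A) signal.

Two expression units lie between the LTRs. A human U6 RNA polymerase III promoter transcribes the Adam17-targeting spacer fused to the Streptococcus pyogenes gRNA scaffold. An EF-1α core promoter drives S. pyogenes Cas9, with the puromycin N-acetyltransferase coding sequence just downstream on the same strand and no separate promoter annotated. This suggests co-expression from a single transcript, although the linking element is not annotated in the feature table. A WPRE after the marker enhances transcript expression.

After packaging with helper plasmids, transduced cells can be selected with puromycin, and Cas9 cleavage at the target site produces knockout alleles. The "#1" in the name implies it is one of several guides against this gene. The associated study concerns EGFR ligands and ERK activation waves during collective cell migration.
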