Addgene plasmid #177259: pLentiCRISPRv2-dADAM17 (#1)
Purpose: A knockout vector for the dog Adam17
Depositing lab: Michiyuki Matsuda. Depositing organization: Kyoto University, Graduate School of Biostudies. Publication: Redundant roles of EGFR ligands in the ERK activation waves during collective cell migration. Lin S, Hirayama D, Maryu G, Matsuda K, Hino N, Deguchi E, Aoki K, Iwamoto R, Terai K, Matsuda M. Life Sci Alliance. 2021 Oct 19;5(1). pii: 5/1/e202101206. doi: 10.26508/lsa.202101206. Print 2022 Jan. PubMed 34667080.
Backbone
  Vector backbone: LentiCRISPRv2puro
  Vector type: Mammalian Expression, Lentiviral, CRISPR
  Selectable markers: Puromycin
Growth in bacteria
  Bacterial resistance: Ampicillin, 100 μg/mL
  Growth temperature: 37°C
  Growth strain: NEB Stable
  Copy number: Unknown
Gene/Insert
  Gene/Insert name: A gRNA targeting the dog Adam17 gene and the cDNA of CRISPR-Cas9
  gRNA/shRNA sequence: GTGGAGTGCAGTGACAGACA
Terms and licenses: Academic/Nonprofit Terms; Industry Terms: Not Available to Industry
How to cite: pLentiCRISPRv2-dADAM17 (#1) was a gift from Michiyuki Matsuda (Addgene plasmid # 177259 ; http://n2t.net/addgene:177259 ; RRID:Addgene_177259)
